Addgene plasmid #128426: pCS2+CyclinB1-GFP
Purpose: Contains insert allowing in-vivo visualization of CyclinB1 protein (G2/M)
Depositing lab: Rusty Lansford. Publication: Fast and Efficient Expression of Multiple Proteins in Avian Embryos Using mRNA Electroporation. Tran M, Dave M, Lansford R. J Vis Exp. 2019 Jun 7;(148). doi: 10.3791/59664. PubMed 31233018.
Backbone
  Vector backbone: PCS2+
  Backbone size w/o insert (bp): 4093
  Vector type: Mammalian Expression
Growth in bacteria
  Bacterial resistance: Ampicillin, 100 μg/mL
  Growth temperature: 37°C
  Growth strain: DH5alpha
  Copy number: High Copy
Gene/Insert
  Gene/Insert name: CyclinB1-GFP
  Species: H. sapiens (human)
  Insert size (bp): 1059
  Promoter: CMV & SP6
  Cloning method: Restriction Enzyme; 5′ cloning site BamH1 (unknown if destroyed); 3′ cloning site XhoI (destroyed during cloning)
  Sequencing primers: 5′ SP6; 3′ T3
Terms and licenses: Academic/Nonprofit Terms; Industry Terms: Not Available to Industry
How to cite: pCS2+CyclinB1-GFP was a gift from Rusty Lansford (Addgene plasmid # 128426 ; http://n2t.net/addgene:128426 ; RRID:Addgene_128426)
