[The description below was written by a language model from this plasmid's Addgene catalogue record and pLannotate feature annotations shown in this document.]
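Description:
pCS2+CyclinB1-GFP is a cell-cycle reporter built in the pCS2+ backbone, a multipurpose vector that supports both direct expression in vertebrate cells and in vitro synthesis of mRNA. In bacteria it is maintained at high copy through a ColE1/pUC-type origin and selected with ampicillin via the β-lactamase gene. An f1 origin and remnants of the lac region (lac promoter/operator, lacZα and lacI fragments) are carried over from the parental cloning vector.

The expression unit begins with the simian cytomegalovirus IE94 enhancer/promoter, followed immediately by a bacteriophage SP6 promoter, so the same insert can be transcribed by RNA polymerase II in transfected cells or by SP6 polymerase in vitro. Downstream lies a short cyclin B1 coding fragment of roughly 300 bp, followed after a short gap by EGFP; the two are presumably joined as the named fusion. An SV40 polyadenylation signal lies downstream, with partial T7 and intact T3 promoters in reverse orientation beyond the insert. Only a portion of cyclin B1 is annotated rather than the full-length protein, which fits the ~1.06 kb insert size. The catalogue lists the insert as human, whereas the automated annotation matched the fragment to mouse Ccnb1; the record does not resolve this discrepancy. The two sequence records (depositor and sequencing-derived) show the same features in the same order, differing only in start point and by a few nucleotides in length.

The stated purpose is in vivo visualization of cyclin B1 protein as a G2/M marker. The associated publication concerns mRNA electroporation for rapid expression of multiple proteins in avian embryos, which suggests the SP6 promoter is used to make the transcript.
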