Features (pLannotate 1.2.2; 16 found; start..end, strand, type, name):
     35..53      +  promoter       SP6 promoter: promoter for bacteriophage SP6 RNA polymerase
     88..381     +  CDS            Ccnb1 (fragment): CCNB1_MOUSE - Also known as Ccn-2, Ccnb1-rs13, Cycb, Cycb1. Experimental evidence at protein level: Swiss-Prot protein existence level 1. Essential for the control of the cell cycle at the G2/M (mitosis) transition. From Mus musculus (Mouse).
    427..1146    +  CDS            EGFP: the original enhanced GFP (Yang et al., 1996) mammalian codon-optimized
   1162..1179    -  promoter       T7 promoter (fragment): promoter for bacteriophage T7 RNA polymerase
   1184..1318    -  polyA_signal   SV40 poly(A) signal: SV40 polyadenylation signal
   1431..1449    -  promoter       T3 promoter: promoter for bacteriophage T3 RNA polymerase
   1494..1510    -  protein_bind   lac operator: The lac repressor binds to the lac operator to inhibit transcription in E. coli. This inhibition can be relieved by adding lactose or isopropyl-β-D-thiogalactopyranoside (IPTG). lac repressor encoded by lacI
   1518..1548    -  promoter       lac promoter: promoter for the E. coli lac operon
   1563..1584    -  protein_bind   CAP binding site: CAP binding activates transcription in the presence of cAMP. E. coli catabolite activator protein
   1597..1689    -  CDS            lacI (fragment): lac repressor; lacI; The lac repressor binds to the lac operator to inhibit transcription in E. coli. This inhibition can be relieved by adding lactose or isopropyl-β-D-thiogalactopyranoside (IPTG).
   1872..2460    -  rep_origin     ori: high-copy-number ColE1/pMB1/pBR322/pUC origin of replication
   2631..3491    -  CDS            AmpR: β-lactamase; bla; confers resistance to ampicillin, carbenicillin, and related antibiotics
   3492..3596    -  promoter       AmpR promoter: bla
   3649..4077    -  rep_origin     f1 ori (sequence partly withheld): f1 bacteriophage origin of replication; arrow indicates direction of (+) strand synthesis
   4082..4148    -  CDS            lacZα (fragment): LacZα fragment of β-galactosidase; lacZ fragment
   4151..5135    +  promoter       CMV IE94 promoter: enhancer/promoter region of simian cytomegalovirus major immediate early transcription unit IE94
>Addgene plasmid #128426 | pCS2+CyclinB1-GFP | depositor full sequence | sequence record 246298 | pCS2+CyclinB1-GFP sequence 5135 bps
CGCCATTCTGCCTGGGGACGTCGGAGCAAGCTTGATTTAGGTGACACTATAGAATACAAGCTACTTGTTC
TTTTTGCAGGATCCACCATGGCGCTCAGGGTCACTAGGAACACGAAAATTAACGCAGAAAATAAGGCCAA
GGTCAGTATGGCAGGCGCCAAGCGTGTGCCTGTGACAGTTACTGCTGCTTCCAAGCCCGGGCTGAGACCG
AGAACTGCTCTTGGAGACATTGGTAATAAAGTCAGCGAAGAGCTACAGGCAAGAGTGCCTCTGAAAAGGG
AAGCAAAAACGCTAGGTACTGGAAAAGGTACTGTTAAAGCCCTACCAAAACCTGTAGAGAAGGTGCCTGT
GTGTGAACCAGAGGTGGAACTTGCTGAGCCTGAGCCTGAACCTGAACTTGAACTAGTTCAGAATTTGTCT
AGAGCCATGGTGAGCAAGGGCGAGGAGCTGTTCACCGGGGTGGTGCCCATCCTGGTCGAGCTGGACGGCG
ACGTAAACGGCCACAAGTTCAGCGTGTCCGGCGAGGGCGAGGGCGATGCCACCTACGGCAAGCTGACCCT
GAAGTTCATCTGCACCACCGGCAAGCTGCCCGTGCCCTGGCCCACCCTCGTGACCACCCTGACCTACGGC
GTGCAGTGCTTCAGCCGCTACCCCGACCACATGAAGCAGCACGACTTCTTCAAGTCCGCCATGCCCGAAG
GCTACGTCCAGGAGCGCACCATCTTCTTCAAGGACGACGGCAACTACAAGACCCGCGCCGAGGTGAAGTT
CGAGGGCGACACCCTGGTGAACCGCATCGAGCTGAAGGGCATCGACTTCAAGGAGGACGGCAACATCCTG
GGGCACAAGCTGGAGTACAACTACAACAGCCACAACGTCTATATCATGGCCGACAAGCAGAAGAACGGCA
TCAAGGTGAACTTCAAGATCCGCCACAACATCGAGGACGGCAGCGTGCAGCTCGCCGACCACTACCAGCA
GAACACCCCCATCGGCGACGGCCCCGTGCTGCTGCCCGACAACCACTACCTGAGCACCCAGTCCGCCCTG
AGCAAAGACCCCAACGAGAAGCGCGATCACATGGTCCTGCTGGAGTTCGTGACCGCCGCCGGGATCACTC
TCGGCATGGACGAGCTGTACAAGTAAGTCGAGCCTCTAGAACTATAGTGAGTCGTATTACGTAGATCCAG
ACATGATAAGATACATTGATGAGTTTGGACAAACCACAACTAGAATGCAGTGAAAAAAATGCTTTATTTG
TGAAATTTGTGATGCTATTGCTTTATTTGTAACCATTATAAGCTGCAATAAACAAGTTAACAACAACAAT
TGCATTCATTTTATGTTTCAGGTTCAGGGGGAGGTGTGGGAGGTTTTTTAATTCGCGGCCGCGGCGCCAA
TGCATTGGGCCCGGTACCCAGCTTTTGTTCCCTTTAGTGAGGGTTAATTGCGCGCTTGGCGTAATCATGG
TCATAGCTGTTTCCTGTGTGAAATTGTTATCCGCTCACAATTCCACACAACATACGAGCCGGAAGCATAA
AGTGTAAAGCCTGGGGTGCCTAATGAGTGAGCTAACTCACATTAATTGCGTTGCGCTCACTGCCCGCTTT
CCAGTCGGGAAACCTGTCGTGCCAGCTGCATTAATGAATCGGCCAACGCGCGGGGAGAGGCGGTTTGCGT
ATTGGGCGCTCTTCCGCTTCCTCGCTCACTGACTCGCTGCGCTCGGTCGTTCGGCTGCGGCGAGCGGTAT
CAGCTCACTCAAAGGCGGTAATACGGTTATCCACAGAATCAGGGGATAACGCAGGAAAGAACATGTGAGC
AAAAGGCCAGCAAAAGGCCAGGAACCGTAAAAAGGCCGCGTTGCTGGCGTTTTTCCATAGGCTCCGCCCC
CCTGACGAGCATCACAAAAATCGACGCTCAAGTCAGAGGTGGCGAAACCCGACAGGACTATAAAGATACC
AGGCGTTTCCCCCTGGAAGCTCCCTCGTGCGCTCTCCTGTTCCGACCCTGCCGCTTACCGGATACCTGTC
CGCCTTTCTCCCTTCGGGAAGCGTGGCGCTTTCTCATAGCTCACGCTGTAGGTATCTCAGTTCGGTGTAG
GTCGTTCGCTCCAAGCTGGGCTGTGTGCACGAACCCCCCGTTCAGCCCGACCGCTGCGCCTTATCCGGTA
ACTATCGTCTTGAGTCCAACCCGGTAAGACACGACTTATCGCCACTGGCAGCAGCCACTGGTAACAGGAT
TAGCAGAGCGAGGTATGTAGGCGGTGCTACAGAGTTCTTGAAGTGGTGGCCTAACTACGGCTACACTAGA
AGGACAGTATTTGGTATCTGCGCTCTGCTGAAGCCAGTTACCTTCGGAAAAAGAGTTGGTAGCTCTTGAT
CCGGCAAACAAACCACCGCTGGTAGCGGTGGTTTTTTTGTTTGCAAGCAGCAGATTACGCGCAGAAAAAA
AGGATCTCAAGAAGATCCTTTGATCTTTTCTACGGGGTCTGACGCTCAGTGGAACGAAAACTCACGTTAA
GGGATTTTGGTCATGAGATTATCAAAAAGGATCTTCACCTAGATCCTTTTAAATTAAAAATGAAGTTTTA
AATCAATCTAAAGTATATATGAGTAAACTTGGTCTGACAGTTACCAATGCTTAATCAGTGAGGCACCTAT
CTCAGCGATCTGTCTATTTCGTTCATCCATAGTTGCCTGACTCCCCGTCGTGTAGATAACTACGATACGG
GAGGGCTTACCATCTGGCCCCAGTGCTGCAATGATACCGCGAGACCCACGCTCACCGGCTCCAGATTTAT
CAGCAATAAACCAGCCAGCCGGAAGGGCCGAGCGCAGAAGTGGTCCTGCAACTTTATCCGCCTCCATCCA
GTCTATTAATTGTTGCCGGGAAGCTAGAGTAAGTAGTTCGCCAGTTAATAGTTTGCGCAACGTTGTTGCC
ATTGCTACAGGCATCGTGGTGTCACGCTCGTCGTTTGGTATGGCTTCATTCAGCTCCGGTTCCCAACGAT
CAAGGCGAGTTACATGATCCCCCATGTTGTGCAAAAAAGCGGTTAGCTCCTTCGGTCCTCCGATCGTTGT
CAGAAGTAAGTTGGCCGCAGTGTTATCACTCATGGTTATGGCAGCACTGCATAATTCTCTTACTGTCATG
CCATCCGTAAGATGCTTTTCTGTGACTGGTGAGTACTCAACCAAGTCATTCTGAGAATAGTGTATGCGGC
GACCGAGTTGCTCTTGCCCGGCGTCAATACGGGATAATACCGCGCCACATAGCAGAACTTTAAAAGTGCT
CATCATTGGAAAACGTTCTTCGGGGCGAAAACTCTCAAGGATCTTACCGCTGTTGAGATCCAGTTCGATG
TAACCCACTCGTGCACCCAACTGATCTTCAGCATCTTTTACTTTCACCAGCGTTTCTGGGTGAGCAAAAA
CAGGAAGGCAAAATGCCGCAAAAAAGGGAATAAGGGCGACACGGAAATGTTGAATACTCATACTCTTCCT
TTTTCAATATTATTGAAGCATTTATCAGGGTTATTGTCTCATGAGCGGATACATATTTGAATGTATTTAG
AAAAATAAACAAATAGGGGTTCCGCGCACATTTCCCCGAAAAGTGCCACCTAAATTGTAAGCGTTAATAT
TTTGTTAAAATTCGCGTTAAATTTTTGTTAAATCAGCTCATTTTTTAACCAATAGGCCGAAATCGGCAAA
ATCCCTTATAAATCAAAAGAATAGACCGAGATAGGGT
[37 nt withheld, positions 3748-3784]
AAAGAACGTGGACTCCAACGTCAAAGG
[49 nt withheld, positions 3812-3860]
T
[91 nt withheld, positions 3862-3952]
G
[124 nt withheld, positions 3954-4077]
CCCATTCGCCATTCAGGCTGCGCAACTGTTGGGAAGGGCGATCGGTGCGGGCCTCTTCGCTATTACGCCA
GTCGACCATAGCCAATTCAATATGGCGTATATGGACTCATGCCAATTCAATATGGTGGATCTGGACCTGT
GCCAATTCAATATGGCGTATATGGACTCGTGCCAATTCAATATGGTGGATCTGGACCCCAGCCAATTCAA
TATGGCGGACTTGGCACCATGCCAATTCAATATGGCGGACTTGGCACTGTGCCAACTGGGGAGGGGTCTA
CTTGGCACGGTGCCAAGTTTGAGGAGGGGTCTTGGCCCTGTGCCAAGTCCGCCATATTGAATTGGCATGG
TGCCAATAATGGCGGCCATATTGGCTATATGCCAGGATCAATATATAGGCAATATCCAATATGGCCCTAT
GCCAATATGGCTATTGGCCAGGTTCAATACTATGTATTGGCCCTATGCCATATAGTATTCCATATATGGG
TTTTCCTATTGACGTAGATAGCCCCTCCCAATGGGCGGTCCCATATACCATATATGGGGCTTCCTAATAC
CGCCCATAGCCACTCCCCCATTGACGTCAATGGTCTCTATATATGGTCTTTCCTATTGACGTCATATGGG
CGGTCCTATTGACGTATATGGCGCCTCCCCCATTGACGTCAATTACGGTAAATGGCCCGCCTGGCTCAAT
GCCCATTGACGTCAATAGGACCACCCACCATTGACGTCAATGGGATGGCTCATTGCCCATTCATATCCGT
TCTCACGCCCCCTATTGACGTCAATGACGGTAAATGGCCCACTTGGCAGTACATCAATATCTATTAATAG
TAACTTGGCAAGTACATTACTATTGGAAGGACGCCAGGGTACATTGGCAGTACTCCCATTGACGTCAATG
GCGGTAAATGGCCCGCGATGGCTGCCAAGTACATCCCCATTGACGTCAATGGGGAGGGGCAATGACGCAA
ATGGGCGTTCCATTGACGTAAATGGGCGGTAGGCGTGCCTAATGGGAGGTCTATATAAGCAATGCTCGTT
TAGGGAAC
