Features (pLannotate 1.2.2; 16 found; start..end, strand, type, name):
      1..978     +  promoter       CMV IE94 promoter: enhancer/promoter region of simian cytomegalovirus major immediate early transcription unit IE94
   1013..1031    +  promoter       SP6 promoter: promoter for bacteriophage SP6 RNA polymerase
   1066..1359    +  CDS            Ccnb1 (fragment): CCNB1_MOUSE - Also known as Ccn-2, Ccnb1-rs13, Cycb, Cycb1. Experimental evidence at protein level: Swiss-Prot protein existence level 1. Essential for the control of the cell cycle at the G2/M (mitosis) transition. From Mus musculus (Mouse).
   1405..2124    +  CDS            EGFP: the original enhanced GFP (Yang et al., 1996) mammalian codon-optimized
   2140..2157    -  promoter       T7 promoter (fragment): promoter for bacteriophage T7 RNA polymerase
   2162..2296    -  polyA_signal   SV40 poly(A) signal: SV40 polyadenylation signal
   2409..2427    -  promoter       T3 promoter: promoter for bacteriophage T3 RNA polymerase
   2472..2488    -  protein_bind   lac operator: The lac repressor binds to the lac operator to inhibit transcription in E. coli. This inhibition can be relieved by adding lactose or isopropyl-β-D-thiogalactopyranoside (IPTG). lac repressor encoded by lacI
   2496..2526    -  promoter       lac promoter: promoter for the E. coli lac operon
   2541..2562    -  protein_bind   CAP binding site: CAP binding activates transcription in the presence of cAMP. E. coli catabolite activator protein
   2575..2667    -  CDS            lacI (fragment): lac repressor; lacI; The lac repressor binds to the lac operator to inhibit transcription in E. coli. This inhibition can be relieved by adding lactose or isopropyl-β-D-thiogalactopyranoside (IPTG).
   2850..3438    -  rep_origin     ori: high-copy-number ColE1/pMB1/pBR322/pUC origin of replication
   3609..4469    -  CDS            AmpR: β-lactamase; bla; confers resistance to ampicillin, carbenicillin, and related antibiotics
   4470..4574    -  promoter       AmpR promoter: bla
   4627..5055    -  rep_origin     f1 ori (sequence partly withheld): f1 bacteriophage origin of replication; arrow indicates direction of (+) strand synthesis
   5060..5126    -  CDS            lacZα (fragment): LacZα fragment of β-galactosidase; lacZ fragment
>Addgene plasmid #128426 | pCS2+CyclinB1-GFP | addgene full sequence | sequence record 251683 | Addgene NGS Result
GCCAATTCAATATGGCGTATATGGACTCATGCCAATTCAATATGGTGGATCTGGACCTGTGCCAATTCAA
TATGGCGTATATGGACTCGTGCCAATTCAATATGGTGGATCTGGACCCCAGCCAATTCAATATGGCGGAC
TTGGCACCATGCCAATTCAATATGGCGGACCTGGCACTGTGCCAACTGGGGAGGGGTCTACTTGGCACGG
TGCCAAGTTTGAGGAGGGGTCTTGGCCCTGTGCCAAGTCCGCCATATTGAATTGGCATGGTGCCAATAAT
GGCGGCCATATTGGCTATATGCCAGGATCAATATATAGGCAATATCCAATATGGCCCTATGCCAATATGG
CTATTGGCCAGGTTCAATACTATGTATTGGCCCTATGCCATATAGTATTCCATATATGGGTTTTCCTATT
GACGTAGATAGCCCCTCCCAATGGGCGGTCCCATATACCATATATGGGGCTTCCTAATACCGCCCATAGC
CACTCCCCCATTGACGTCAATGGTCTCTATATATGGTCTTTCCTATTGACGTCATATGGGCGGTCCTATT
GACGTATATGGCGCCTCCCCCATTGACGTCAATTACGGTAAATGGCCCGCCTGGCTCAATGCCCATTGAC
GTCAATAGGACCACCCACCATTGACGTCAATGGGATGGCTCATTGCCCATTCATATCCGTTCTCACGCCC
CCTATTGACGTCAATGACGGTAAATGGCCCACTTGGCAGTACATCAATATCTATTAATAGTAACTTGGCA
AGTACATTACTATTGGAAGTACGCCAGGGTACATTGGCAGTACTCCCATTGACGTCAATGGCGGTAAATG
GCCCGCGATGGCTGCCAAGTACATCCCCATTGACGTCAATGGGGAGGGGCAATGACGCAAATGGGCGTTC
CATTGACGTAAATGGGCGGTAGGCGTGCCTAATGGGAGGTCTATATAAGCAATGCTCGTTTAGGGAACCG
CCATTCTGCCTGGGGACGTCGGAGCAAGCTTGATTTAGGTGACACTATAGAATACAAGCTACTTGTTCTT
TTTGCAGGATCCACCATGGCGCTCAGGGTCACTAGGAACACGAAAATTAACGCAGAAAATAAGGCCAAGG
TCAGTATGGCAGGCGCCAAGCGTGTGCCTGTGACAGTTACTGCTGCTTCCAAGCCCGGGCTGAGACCGAG
AACTGCTCTTGGAGACATTGGTAATAAAGTCAGCGAAGAGCTACAGGCAAGAGTGCCTCTGAAAAGGGAA
GCAAAAACGCTAGGTACTGGAAAAGGTACTGTTAAAGCCCTACCAAAACCTGTAGAGAAGGTGCCTGTGT
GTGAACCAGAGGTGGAACTTGCTGAGCCTGAGCCTGAACCTGAACTTGAACTAGTTCAGAATTTGTCTAG
AGCCATGGTGAGCAAGGGCGAGGAGCTGTTCACCGGGGTGGTGCCCATCCTGGTCGAGCTGGACGGCGAC
GTAAACGGCCACAAGTTCAGCGTGTCCGGCGAGGGCGAGGGCGATGCCACCTACGGCAAGCTGACCCTGA
AGTTCATCTGCACCACCGGCAAGCTGCCCGTGCCCTGGCCCACCCTCGTGACCACCCTGACCTACGGCGT
GCAGTGCTTCAGCCGCTACCCCGACCACATGAAGCAGCACGACTTCTTCAAGTCCGCCATGCCCGAAGGC
TACGTCCAGGAGCGCACCATCTTCTTCAAGGACGACGGCAACTACAAGACCCGCGCCGAGGTGAAGTTCG
AGGGCGACACCCTGGTGAACCGCATCGAGCTGAAGGGCATCGACTTCAAGGAGGACGGCAACATCCTGGG
GCACAAGCTGGAGTACAACTACAACAGCCACAACGTCTATATCATGGCCGACAAGCAGAAGAACGGCATC
AAGGTGAACTTCAAGATCCGCCACAACATCGAGGACGGCAGCGTGCAGCTCGCCGACCACTACCAGCAGA
ACACCCCCATCGGCGACGGCCCCGTGCTGCTGCCCGACAACCACTACCTGAGCACCCAGTCCGCCCTGAG
CAAAGACCCCAACGAGAAGCGCGATCACATGGTCCTGCTGGAGTTCGTGACCGCCGCCGGGATCACTCTC
GGCATGGACGAGCTGTACAAGTAAGTCGAGCCTCTAGAACTATAGTGAGTCGTATTACGTAGATCCAGAC
ATGATAAGATACATTGATGAGTTTGGACAAACCACAACTAGAATGCAGTGAAAAAAATGCTTTATTTGTG
AAATTTGTGATGCTATTGCTTTATTTGTAACCATTATAAGCTGCAATAAACAAGTTAACAACAACAATTG
CATTCATTTTATGTTTCAGGTTCAGGGGGAGGTGTGGGAGGTTTTTTAATTCGCGGCCGCGGCGCCAATG
CATTGGGCCCGGTACCCAGCTTTTGTTCCCTTTAGTGAGGGTTAATTGCGCGCTTGGCGTAATCATGGTC
ATAGCTGTTTCCTGTGTGAAATTGTTATCCGCTCACAATTCCACACAACATACGAGCCGGGAGCATAAAG
TGTAAAGCCTGGGGTGCCTAATGAGTGAGCTAACTCACATTAATTGCGTTGCGCTCACTGCCCGCTTTCC
AGTCGGGAAACCTGTCGTGCCAGCTGCATTAATGAATCGGCCAACGCGCGGGGAGAGGCGGTTTGCGTAT
TGGGCGCTCTTCCGCTTCCTCGCTCACTGACTCGCTGCGCTCGGTCGTTCGGCTGCGGCGAGCGGTATCA
GCTCACTCAAAGGCGGTAATACGGTTATCCACAGAATCAGGGGATAACGCAGGAAAGAACATGTGAGCAA
AAGGCCAGCAAAAGGCCAGGAACCGTAAAAAGGCCGCGTTGCTGGCGTTTTTCCATAGGCTCCGCCCCCC
TGACGAGCATCACAAAAATCGACGCTCAAGTCAGAGGTGGCGAAACCCGACAGGACTATAAAGATACCAG
GCGTTTCCCCCTGGAAGCTCCCTCGTGCGCTCTCCTGTTCCGACCCTGCCGCTTACCGGATACCTGTCCG
CCTTTCTCCCTTCGGGAAGCGTGGCGCTTTCTCATAGCTCACGCTGTAGGTATCTCAGTTCGGTGTAGGT
CGTTCGCTCCAAGCTGGGCTGTGTGCACGAACCCCCCGTTCAGCCCGACCGCTGCGCCTTATCCGGTAAC
TATCGTCTTGAGTCCAACCCGGTAAGACACGACTTATCGCCACTGGCAGCAGCCACTGGTAACAGGATTA
GCAGAGCGAGGTATGTAGGCGGTGCTACAGAGTTCTTGAAGTGGTGGCCTAACTACGGCTACACTAGAAG
AACAGTATTTGGTATCTGCGCTCTGCTGAAGCCAGTTACCTTCGGAAAAAGAGTTGGTAGCTCTTGATCC
GGCAAACAAACCACCGCTGGTAGCGGTGGTTTTTTTGTTTGCAAGCAGCAGATTACGCGCAGAAAAAAAG
GATCTCAAGAAGATCCTTTGATCTTTTCTACGGGGTCTGACGCTCAGTGGAACGAAAACTCACGTTAAGG
GATTTTGGTCATGAGATTATCAAAAAGGATCTTCACCTAGATCCTTTTAAATTAAAAATGAAGTTTTAAA
TCAATCTAAAGTATATATGAGTAAACTTGGTCTGACAGTTACCAATGCTTAATCAGTGAGGCACCTATCT
CAGCGATCTGTCTATTTCGTTCATCCATAGTTGCCTGACTCCCCGTCGTGTAGATAACTACGATACGGGA
GGGCTTACCATCTGGCCCCAGTGCTGCAATGATACCGCGAGACCCACGCTCACCGGCTCCAGATTTATCA
GCAATAAACCAGCCAGCCGGAAGGGCCGAGCGCAGAAGTGGTCCTGCAACTTTATCCGCCTCCATCCAGT
CTATTAATTGTTGCCGGGAAGCTAGAGTAAGTAGTTCGCCAGTTAATAGTTTGCGCAACGTTGTTGCCAT
TGCTACAGGCATCGTGGTGTCACGCTCGTCGTTTGGTATGGCTTCATTCAGCTCCGGTTCCCAACGATCA
AGGCGAGTTACATGATCCCCCATGTTGTGCAAAAAAGCGGTTAGCTCCTTCGGTCCTCCGATCGTTGTCA
GAAGTAAGTTGGCCGCAGTGTTATCACTCATGGTTATGGCAGCACTGCATAATTCTCTTACTGTCATGCC
ATCCGTAAGATGCTTTTCTGTGACTGGTGAGTACTCAACCAAGTCATTCTGAGAATAGTGTATGCGGCGA
CCGAGTTGCTCTTGCCCGGCGTCAATACGGGATAATACCGCGCCACATAGCAGAACTTTAAAAGTGCTCA
TCATTGGAAAACGTTCTTCGGGGCGAAAACTCTCAAGGATCTTACCGCTGTTGAGATCCAGTTCGATGTA
ACCCACTCGTGCACCCAACTGATCTTCAGCATCTTTTACTTTCACCAGCGTTTCTGGGTGAGCAAAAACA
GGAAGGCAAAATGCCGCAAAAAAGGGAATAAGGGCGACACGGAAATGTTGAATACTCATACTCTTCCTTT
TTCAATATTATTGAAGCATTTATCAGGGTTATTGTCTCATGAGCGGATACATATTTGAATGTATTTAGAA
AAATAAACAAATAGGGGTTCCGCGCACATTTCCCCGAAAAGTGCCACCTAAATTGTAAGCGTTAATATTT
TGTTAAAATTCGCGTTAAATTTTTGTTAAATCAGCTCATTTTTTAACCAATAGGCCGAAATCGGCAAAAT
CCCTTATAAATCAAAAGAATAGACCGAGATAGGGT
[37 nt withheld, positions 4726-4762]
AAAGAACGTGGACTCCAACGTCAAAGG
[49 nt withheld, positions 4790-4838]
T
[91 nt withheld, positions 4840-4930]
G
[124 nt withheld, positions 4932-5055]
CCCATTCGCCATTCAGGCTGCGCAACTGTTGGGAAGGGCGATCGGTGCGGGCCTCTTCGCTATTACGCCA
GTCGACC
